>Addgene plasmid #172773 | pCS2xVlk1-3xFlag | addgene full sequence | sequence record 339218 | Addgene NGS Result
ATTTAGGTGACACTATAGAATACAAGCTACTTGTTCTTTTTGCAGGATCCCATCGATATGAAGAACACCA
TTATCCTGTGCGGAGCTGCAGTCTCTGTGCTGTCTGTGTTTTCTCTGCTCTTCCCCCGACCCCCGAGCCG
CAAATCATTTGTGAGATCTGAGCGCCAGGCCGAGCTGCACAGGGAAATCCTGGAGAGTCGCCGGGATCTG
CTCTTGTTTCTCTCTTCTCTTCTGGAGGGGTCGGGGGCAGATGAGTTGCTGCTGCCCGGGGACATAATGG
GTCGGACAGGGACTTTATTAGGCTGCGAGGATCTCACGTATGTAACTGGCCTCCAGTACGTGGGCTCCGG
ATTCACTAAACTTGTTCACAAGGGAACTTTGCGCAACGGGAAGGAGATCGCTCTCAAGTCTGTGCACAAT
GAGGGCAACGATGTGACTCGCTGCGTCAGACGCTACGGCGACCCCGCTGGCTGCCGCTCTCTCGCCACTT
ACAAACTCCACAAGGAGGTCACTCTGCTCCGGACCTTGCGCCACCCGGGCGTCATTACGTTGCATGGACA
TTGCTACGAGAATAGCCTGGCTCCTAACTTTAGGGTCACAGCTATGCTGGAACTGGGATCTCCCCTAGAG
ATGATTCAGCTTCTGCAGACCCCCTGGGAGAAGAGATTTAAAATTTGCCTAGAACTGGTAAATTTACTGC
ATTATCTAGCCAACTCTCCCATGGGATCTATTGCCCTCCTGGATTTTCAGCCAAGGCAGTTTGTCCTGGT
TGATGAAAACCTGAAAGTAACAGATATAGATGATGCCACAATGGAGGAGCTTGAGTGCAACACGGACAAG
GATTGTACTCTTGAATTTCCATCCAGGACATTTGCTGTCAGGTGCTCCCGTGCTGGGAGATGCACTGGCA
TCAATGAAAAAAGGAACCTCTTCAATGCATACAGGTTTTTCTTCACATATCTGCTCCCGCACGCAGCGCC
TCCTGCTTTGCAGCCTCTTCTCTTGGACATTATGAATGCCACAGGGGACTTGAGCTATGGCATTAATGAG
ACCCTGGAAGCTTTCCAGAATGTTTTGAAGCTGTACAAATCGGGAATGAACCATCAGAGGAGGCTGCTAT
ATTTGAAAGACTACATGCTGATAGAAGGATACAGACTAAATGAAACCAATGACGACTTCAGATGTTGGCC
CTCCTACAATCACAGAGGGTGCGCGCTGTCTGTGCACAATTCAGAAGAGGCTGCCGAGTTCTGTAGCAAG
AATCCAAACTGTCACCACTTTGTCATTGGTCATCAAAGAACATGGACAGGCCGCCTGATGGCAACATTCA
CCAGTAGTGCCCACAAACTTATCCCTGATGCGAATTCCCGTGTTTACATGAAAAAACCAAGCAACCTCAA
AAAGAGGCCTGATTATAAAGATGACGATGACAAGGATTATAAAGATGACGATGACAAGGATTATAAAGAT
GACGATGACAAGTAACTCGAGCCTCTAGAACTATAGTGAGTCGTATTACGTAGATCCAGACATGATAAGA
TACATTGATGAGTTTGGACAAACCACAACTAGAATGCAGTGAAAAAAATGCTTTATTTGTGAAATTTGTG
ATGCTATTGCTTTATTTGTAACCATTATAAGCTGCAATAAACAAGTTAACAACAACAATTGCATTCATTT
TATGTTTCAGGTTCAGGGGGAGGTGTGGGAGGTTTTTTAATTCGCGGCCGCGGCGCCAATGCATTGGGCC
CGGTACCCAGCTTTTGTTCCCTTTAGTGAGGGTTAATTGCGCGCTTGGCGTAATCATGGTCATAGCTGTT
TCCTGTGTGAAATTGTTATCCGCTCACAATTCCACACAACATACGAGCCGGGAGCATAAAGTGTAAAGCC
TGGGGTGCCTAATGAGTGAGCTAACTCACATTAATTGCGTTGCGCTCACTGCCCGCTTTCCAGTCGGGAA
ACCTGTCGTGCCAGCTGCATTAATGAATCGGCCAACGCGCGGGGAGAGGCGGTTTGCGTATTGGGCGCTC
TTCCGCTTCCTCGCTCACTGACTCGCTGCGCTCGGTCGTTCGGCTGCGGCGAGCGGTATCAGCTCACTCA
AAGGCGGTAATACGGTTATCCACAGAATCAGGGGATAACGCAGGAAAGAACATGTGAGCAAAAGGCCAGC
AAAAGGCCAGGAACCGTAAAAAGGCCGCGTTGCTGGCGTTTTTCCATAGGCTCCGCCCCCCTGACGAGCA
TCACAAAAATCGACGCTCAAGTCAGAGGTGGCGAAACCCGACAGGACTATAAAGATACCAGGCGTTTCCC
CCTGGAAGCTCCCTCGTGCGCTCTCCTGTTCCGACCCTGCCGCTTACCGGATACCTGTCCGCCTTTCTCC
CTTCGGGAAGCGTGGCGCTTTCTCATAGCTCACGCTGTAGGTATCTCAGTTCGGTGTAGGTCGTTCGCTC
CAAGCTGGGCTGTGTGCACGAACCCCCCGTTCAGCCCGACCGCTGCGCCTTATCCGGTAACTATCGTCTT
GAGTCCAACCCGGTAAGACACGACTTATCGCCACTGGCAGCAGCCACTGGTAACAGGATTAGCAGAGCGA
GGTATGTAGGCGGTGCTACAGAGTTCTTGAAGTGGTGGCCTAACTACGGCTACACTAGAAGAACAGTATT
TGGTATCTGCGCTCTGCTGAAGCCAGTTACCTTCGGAAAAAGAGTTGGTAGCTCTTGATCCGGCAAACAA
ACCACCGCTGGTAGCGGTGGTTTTTTTGTTTGCAAGCAGCAGATTACGCGCAGAAAAAAAGGATCTCAAG
AAGATCCTTTGATCTTTTCTACGGGGTCTGACGCTCAGTGGAACGAAAACTCACGTTAAGGGATTTTGGT
CATGAGATTATCAAAAAGGATCTTCACCTAGATCCTTTTAAATTAAAAATGAAGTTTTAAATCAATCTAA
AGTATATATGAGTAAACTTGGTCTGACAGTTACCAATGCTTAATCAGTGAGGCACCTATCTCAGCGATCT
GTCTATTTCGTTCATCCATAGTTGCCTGACTCCCCGTCGTGTAGATAACTACGATACGGGAGGGCTTACC
ATCTGGCCCCAGTGCTGCAATGATACCGCGAGACCCACGCTCACCGGCTCCAGATTTATCAGCAATAAAC
CAGCCAGCCGGAAGGGCCGAGCGCAGAAGTGGTCCTGCAACTTTATCCGCCTCCATCCAGTCTATTAATT
GTTGCCGGGAAGCTAGAGTAAGTAGTTCGCCAGTTAATAGTTTGCGCAACGTTGTTGCCATTGCTACAGG
CATCGTGGTGTCACGCTCGTCGTTTGGTATGGCTTCATTCAGCTCCGGTTCCCAACGATCAAGGCGAGTT
ACATGATCCCCCATGTTGTGCAAAAAAGCGGTTAGCTCCTTCGGTCCTCCGATCGTTGTCAGAAGTAAGT
TGGCCGCAGTGTTATCACTCATGGTTATGGCAGCACTGCATAATTCTCTTACTGTCATGCCATCCGTAAG
ATGCTTTTCTGTGACTGGTGAGTACTCAACCAAGTCATTCTGAGAATAGTGTATGCGGCGACCGAGTTGC
TCTTGCCCGGCGTCAATACGGGATAATACCGCGCCACATAGCAGAACTTTAAAAGTGCTCATCATTGGAA
AACGTTCTTCGGGGCGAAAACTCTCAAGGATCTTACCGCTGTTGAGATCCAGTTCGATGTAACCCACTCG
TGCACCCAACTGATCTTCAGCATCTTTTACTTTCACCAGCGTTTCTGGGTGAGCAAAAACAGGAAGGCAA
AATGCCGCAAAAAAGGGAATAAGGGCGACACGGAAATGTTGAATACTCATACTCTTCCTTTTTCAATATT
ATTGAAGCATTTATCAGGGTTATTGTCTCATGAGCGGATACATATTTGAATGTATTTAGAAAAATAAACA
AATAGGGGTTCCGCGCACATTTCCCCGAAAAGTGCCACCTAAATTGTAAGCGTTAATATTTTGTTAAAAT
TCGCGTTAAATTTTTGTTAAATCAGCTCATTTTTTAACCAATAGGCCGAAATCGGCAAAATCCCTTATAA
ATCAAAAGAATAGACCGAGATAGGGT
[37 nt withheld, positions 4087-4123]
AAAGAACGTGGACTCCAACGTCAAAGG
[49 nt withheld, positions 4151-4199]
T
[91 nt withheld, positions 4201-4291]
G
[124 nt withheld, positions 4293-4416]
CCCATTCGCCATTCAGGCTGCGCAACTGTTGGGAAGGGCGATCGGTGCGGGCCTCTTCGCTATTACGCCA
GTCGACCGCCAATTCAATATGGCGTATATGGACTCATGCCAATTCAATATGGTGGATCTGGACCTGTGCC
AATTCAATATGGCGTATATGGACTCGTGCCAATTCAATATGGTGGATCTGGACCCCAGCCAATTCAATAT
GGCGGACTTGGCACCATGCCAATTCAATATGGCGGACCTGGCACTGTGCCAACTGGGGAGGGGTCTACTT
GGCACGGTGCCAAGTTTGAGGAGGGGTCTTGGCCCTGTGCCAAGTCCGCCATATTGAATTGGCATGGTGC
CAATAATGGCGGCCATATTGGCTATATGCCAGGATCAATATATAGGCAATATCCAATATGGCCCTATGCC
AATATGGCTATTGGCCAGGTTCAATACTATGTATTGGCCCTATGCCATATAGTATTCCATATATGGGTTT
TCCTATTGACGTAGATAGCCCCTCCCAATGGGCGGTCCCATATACCATATATGGGGCTTCCTAATACCGC
CCATAGCCACTCCCCCATTGACGTCAATGGTCTCTATATATGGTCTTTCCTATTGACGTCATATGGGCGG
TCCTATTGACGTATATGGCGCCTCCCCCATTGACGTCAATTACGGTAAATGGCCCGCCTGGCTCAATGCC
CATTGACGTCAATAGGACCACCCACCATTGACGTCAATGGGATGGCTCATTGCCCATTCATATCCGTTCT
CACGCCCCCTATTGACGTCAATGACGGTAAATGGCCCACTTGGCAGTACATCAATATCTATTAATAGTAA
CTTGGCAAGTACATTACTATTGGAAGTACGCCAGGGTACATTGGCAGTACTCCCATTGACGTCAATGGCG
GTAAATGGCCCGCGATGGCTGCCAAGTACATCCCCATTGACGTCAATGGGGAGGGGCAATGACGCAAATG
GGCGTTCCATTGACGTAAATGGGCGGTAGGCGTGCCTAATGGGAGGTCTATATAAGCAATGCTCGTTTAG
GGAACCGCCATTCTGCCTGGGGACGTCGGAGCAAGCTTG
Features (pLannotate 1.2.2; 16 found; start..end, strand, type, name):
      1..19      +  promoter       SP6 promoter: promoter for bacteriophage SP6 RNA polymerase
    298..1389    +  CDS            Pkdcc (fragment): PKDCC_MOUSE - Also known as Sgk493, Vlk From Mus musculus (Mouse).
   1423..1451    +  CDS            5xFLAG (fragment): five tandem FLAG® epitope tags
   1501..1518    -  promoter       T7 promoter (fragment): promoter for bacteriophage T7 RNA polymerase
   1523..1657    -  polyA_signal   SV40 poly(A) signal: SV40 polyadenylation signal
   1770..1788    -  promoter       T3 promoter: promoter for bacteriophage T3 RNA polymerase
   1833..1849    -  protein_bind   lac operator: The lac repressor binds to the lac operator to inhibit transcription in E. coli. This inhibition can be relieved by adding lactose or isopropyl-β-D-thiogalactopyranoside (IPTG). lac repressor encoded by lacI
   1857..1887    -  promoter       lac promoter: promoter for the E. coli lac operon
   1902..1923    -  protein_bind   CAP binding site: CAP binding activates transcription in the presence of cAMP. E. coli catabolite activator protein
   1936..2028    -  CDS            lacI (fragment): lac repressor; lacI; The lac repressor binds to the lac operator to inhibit transcription in E. coli. This inhibition can be relieved by adding lactose or isopropyl-β-D-thiogalactopyranoside (IPTG).
   2211..2799    -  rep_origin     ori: high-copy-number ColE1/pMB1/pBR322/pUC origin of replication
   2970..3830    -  CDS            AmpR: β-lactamase; bla; confers resistance to ampicillin, carbenicillin, and related antibiotics
   3831..3935    -  promoter       AmpR promoter: bla
   3988..4416    -  rep_origin     f1 ori (sequence partly withheld): f1 bacteriophage origin of replication; arrow indicates direction of (+) strand synthesis
   4421..4487    -  CDS            lacZα (fragment): LacZα fragment of β-galactosidase; lacZ fragment
   4494..5471    +  promoter       CMV IE94 promoter: enhancer/promoter region of simian cytomegalovirus major immediate early transcription unit IE94
