[The description below was written by a language model from this plasmid's Addgene catalogue record and pLannotate feature annotations shown in this document.]
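Description:
pCS2xVlk1-3xFlag is a pCS2-based expression plasmid carrying the Xenopus laevis Vlk1 gene (pkdcc.1.S, also known as vlk or sgk493), which encodes a homologue of the mammalian kinase Pkdcc/Vlk, fused to a 3xFlag epitope tag. The annotated sequence is 5,505 nt. The automated annotation recognises the coding region by similarity to mouse Pkdcc and labels the adjacent tag as a fragment of a multimeric FLAG array. The tag lies immediately downstream of the open reading frame, which is consistent with a C-terminal 3xFlag fusion, although the catalogue entry does not state the tag position. The plasmid is propagated in E. coli through a high-copy ColE1/pUC-type origin and selected with ampicillin via the β-lactamase gene. An f1 origin and remnants of lac/lacZα sequence from the parental cloning vector are also present.

The insert sits in the usual pCS2 arrangement. The simian cytomegalovirus IE94 enhancer/promoter is followed directly by an SP6 phage promoter, then the tagged coding sequence, then an SV40 polyadenylation signal. T7 (partial) and T3 promoters lie on the opposite strand downstream of the insert. This layout allows two modes of use. The CMV IE94 promoter can drive expression from the DNA in vertebrate cells. The SP6 promoter allows in vitro transcription of sense mRNA that includes the SV40 polyadenylation signal. The stated purpose is the second one: synthesis of mRNA for injection into embryos. This permits overexpression of Vlk1 in Xenopus embryos, and the Flag epitopes allow the protein to be detected or immunoprecipitated.
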