Addgene plasmid #172773: pCS2xVlk1-3xFlag
Purpose: mRNA synthesis for injection into embryos
Depositing lab: Edward De Robertis. Depositing organization: University of California, Los Angeles (UCLA). Publication: Genome-wide analysis of dorsal and ventral transcriptomes of the Xenopus laevis gastrula. Ding Y, Colozza G, Zhang K, Moriyama Y, Ploper D, Sosa EA, Benitez MDJ, De Robertis EM. Dev Biol. 2017 Jun 15;426(2):176-187. doi: 10.1016/j.ydbio.2016.02.032. Epub 2016 Mar 23. PubMed 27016259.
Backbone
  Vector backbone: pCS2
  Vector type: Mammalian Expression
Growth in bacteria
  Bacterial resistance: Ampicillin, 100 μg/mL
  Growth temperature: 37°C
  Growth strain: DH5alpha
  Copy number: Unknown
Gene/Insert
  Gene/Insert name: Vlk1
  Species: X. laevis (frog)
  Entrez Gene: pkdcc.1.S (a.k.a. XELAEV_18041206mg, pkdcc, pkdcc.1, pkdcc1, sgk493, vlk)
  Tag / fusion protein: 3xFlag
Terms and licenses: Academic/Nonprofit Terms; Industry Terms: Not Available to Industry
How to cite: pCS2xVlk1-3xFlag was a gift from Edward De Robertis (Addgene plasmid # 172773 ; http://n2t.net/addgene:172773 ; RRID:Addgene_172773)
